Addgene plasmid #194234: EF1a-HexaPro_Foldon-PDGFR-T2A-mCherry (pZYW079)
Purpose: Lentiviral expression vector expressing Jason McClellan lab's 6-proline Spike extracellular domain on the cell surface attached to PDGFR's transmembrane domain and mCherry transduction marker
Depositing lab: Hana El-Samad. Depositing organization: University of California, San Francisco (UCSF). Publication: Sentinel cells enable genetic detection of SARS-CoV-2 Spike protein. Weinberg ZY, Hilburger CE, Kim M, Cao L, Khalid M, Elmes S, Diwanji D, Hernandez E, Lopez J, Schaefer K, Smith AM, Zhou F, Kumar GR, Ott M, Baker D, El-Samad H. bioRxiv [Preprint]. 2021 Apr 20:2021.04.20.440678. doi: 10.1101/2021.04.20.440678. PubMed 33907743.
Backbone
  Vector backbone: pAN2414 Lentiviral Destination
  Vector type: Lentiviral
Growth in bacteria
  Bacterial resistance: Ampicillin, 100 μg/mL
  Growth temperature: 37°C
  Growth strain: NEB Stable
  Copy number: Low Copy
Gene/Insert
  Gene/Insert name: EF1a-Spike ECD-PDGFR TMD-T2A-mCherry
  Species: Synthetic
  Entrez Gene: S (a.k.a. GU280_gp02, spike glycoprotein)
  Promoter: EF1a
  Cloning method: Restriction Enzyme; 5′ cloning site unknown (unknown if destroyed)
Terms and licenses: Academic/Nonprofit Terms; Industry Terms: Not Available to Industry
Depositor comments: Please visit https://doi.org/10.1101/2021.04.20.440678 for bioRxiv preprint.
How to cite: EF1a-HexaPro_Foldon-PDGFR-T2A-mCherry (pZYW079) was a gift from Hana El-Samad (Addgene plasmid # 194234 ; http://n2t.net/addgene:194234 ; RRID:Addgene_194234)
