[The description below was written by a language model from this plasmid's Addgene catalogue record and pLannotate feature annotations shown in this document.]
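Description:
EF1a-HexaPro_Foldon-PDGFR-T2A-mCherry (pZYW079) is a 14.5 kb HIV-1-based lentiviral transfer plasmid built in the pAN2414 lentiviral destination backbone. It is designed to display a stabilised SARS-CoV-2 Spike ectodomain on the surface of transduced mammalian cells. The viral portion carries a full-length upstream LTR (labelled as a 3' LTR by the annotation software but sitting in the 5' position). This is followed by the Ψ packaging signal with a gag fragment, the Rev response element for Rev-dependent nuclear export of the genomic RNA, and the cPPT/CTS. A WPRE downstream of the cargo enhances transcript expression, and a U3-deleted 3' LTR makes the integrated provirus self-inactivating. In bacteria the plasmid replicates from a ColE1/pBR322-type origin and is selected with ampicillin; the record lists it as low copy and grown in a recombination-deficient strain. The backbone also retains an SV40 promoter, gpt fragments, and SV40 small t intron and polyadenylation sequences, which appear to be remnants of an older vector.

The human EF-1α promoter drives a single open reading frame. It begins with a short CD8A fragment, presumably serving as the signal peptide. Next comes the Spike extracellular domain, which the record describes as the six-proline "HexaPro" prefusion-stabilised version. The construct name also indicates a foldon trimerisation motif, though this is not annotated in the feature table. The ectodomain is anchored in the membrane by the PDGFRβ transmembrane domain. A T2A self-cleaving peptide, named in the record but likewise not annotated, separates it from mCherry, so red fluorescence marks transduced cells. The associated work concerns sentinel cells that genetically detect Spike protein, which suggests use in making Spike-presenting target cells.
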