Features (pLannotate 1.2.2; 33 found; start..end, strand, type, name):
     99..732     +  LTR            3' LTR: 3' long terminal repeat (LTR) from HIV-1
    779..904     +  misc_feature   HIV-1 Ψ: packaging signal of human immunodeficiency virus type 1
    888..1226    +  CDS            HIV-1 gag (fragment): gag protein from human immunodeficiency virus 1; gag
   1401..1634    +  misc_feature   RRE: The Rev response element (RRE) of HIV-1 allows for Rev-dependent mRNA export from the nucleus to the cytoplasm.
   2011..2111    +  CDS            Rev (fragment): human immunodeficiency virus 1 (HIV-1) Rev protein; rev; enhances nuclear export of unspliced and incompletely spliced viral mRNAs
   2148..2265    +  misc_feature   cPPT/CTS: central polypurine tract and central termination sequence of HIV-1
   2326..3504    +  promoter       EF-1α promoter: strong constitutive promoter for human elongation factor EF-1α
   3511..3600    +  CDS            CD8A (fragment): CD8A_HUMAN - Also known as MAL. Experimental evidence at protein level: Swiss-Prot protein existence level 1. Integral membrane glycoprotein that plays an essential role in the immune response and serves multiple functions in responses against both external and internal offenses. In T-cells, functions primarily as a coreceptor for MHC class I molecule:peptide complex. The antigens presented by class I peptides are derived from cytosolic proteins while class II derived from extracellular proteins. Interacts simultaneously with the T-cell receptor (TCR) and the MHC class I proteins presented by
   3631..7221    +  CDS            S (fragment): SPIKE_SARS2 - Experimental evidence at protein level: Swiss-Prot protein existence level 1. [Spike glycoprotein]: May down-regulate host tetherin (BST2) by lysosomal degradation, thereby counteracting its antiviral activity. From Severe acute respiratory syndrome coronavirus 2 (2019-nCoV) (SARS-CoV-2).
   7327..7473    +  CDS            PDGFRβ TM domain: transmembrane domain from platelet derived growth factor receptor beta
   7552..8259    +  CDS            mCherry: mCherry is a basic (constitutively fluorescent) red fluorescent protein published in 2004, derived from Discosoma sp.. It is reported to be a very rapidly-maturing monomer with low acid sensitivity.
   8277..8865    +  misc_feature   WPRE: woodchuck hepatitis virus posttranscriptional regulatory element
   8887..8907    +  misc_feature   MCS (fragment): pBluescript multiple cloning site
   8924..8992    +  CDS            nef (fragment): NEF_HV1Z2 - Experimental evidence at protein level: Swiss-Prot protein existence level 1. Extracellular Nef protein targets CD4(+) T-lymphocytes for apoptosis by interacting with CXCR4 surface receptors. From Human immunodeficiency virus type 1 group M subtype D (isolate Z2/CDC-Z34) (HIV-1).
   8994..9227    +  LTR            3' LTR (ΔU3): self-inactivating 3' long terminal repeat (LTR) from HIV-1
   9252..9270    -  promoter       SP6 promoter: promoter for bacteriophage SP6 RNA polymerase
   9498..9777    +  CDS            TcR (fragment): tetracycline efflux protein; tet; confers resistance to tetracycline
   9778..9826    -  misc_feature   bom (fragment): basis of mobility region from pBR322
   9928..9963    -  CDS            rop (fragment): Rop protein, which maintains plasmids at low copy number; rop
  10169..10757   -  rep_origin     ori: high-copy-number ColE1/pMB1/pBR322/pUC origin of replication
  10860..10964   +  promoter       AmpR promoter: bla
  10965..11825   +  CDS            AmpR: β-lactamase; bla; confers resistance to ampicillin, carbenicillin, and related antibiotics
  11961..12094   +  rep_origin     RSF ori (fragment): Plasmids containing the RSF 1030 origin of replication can be propagated in E. coli cells that contain additional plasmids with compatible origins.
  12096..12152   +  CDS            lacI (fragment): lac repressor; lacI; The lac repressor binds to the lac operator to inhibit transcription in E. coli. This inhibition can be relieved by adding lactose or isopropyl-β-D-thiogalactopyranoside (IPTG).
  12159..12488   +  promoter       SV40 promoter: SV40 enhancer and early promoter
  12688..12807   +  CDS            gpt (fragment): XGPT_ECOLI - Also known as gpp, gxu. Experimental evidence at protein level: Swiss-Prot protein existence level 1. Purine salvage pathway enzyme that catalyzes the transfer of the ribosyl-5-phosphate group from 5-phospho-alpha-D-ribose 1- diphosphate (PRPP) to the N9 position of the 6-oxopurines guanine and xanthine to form the corresponding ribonucleotides GMP (guanosine 5'- monophosphate) and XMP (xanthosine 5'-monophosphate), with the release of PPi. To a lesser extent, also acts on hypoxanthine (PubMed:9100006, PubMed:3886014). Does not ribophosphorylate adenine (PubMed:3886014). From Esch
  12807..13142   +  CDS            gpt (fragment): XGPT_ECOLI - Also known as gpp, gxu. Experimental evidence at protein level: Swiss-Prot protein existence level 1. Purine salvage pathway enzyme that catalyzes the transfer of the ribosyl-5-phosphate group from 5-phospho-alpha-D-ribose 1- diphosphate (PRPP) to the N9 position of the 6-oxopurines guanine and xanthine to form the corresponding ribonucleotides GMP (guanosine 5'- monophosphate) and XMP (xanthosine 5'-monophosphate), with the release of PPi. To a lesser extent, also acts on hypoxanthine (PubMed:9100006, PubMed:3886014). Does not ribophosphorylate adenine (PubMed:3886014). From Esch
  13237..13542   +  CDS            frsA (fragment): FRSA_ECOLI - Also known as yafA. Experimental evidence at protein level: Swiss-Prot protein existence level 1. Catalyzes the hydrolysis of esters (PubMed:15808744). Displays esterase activity toward pNP-butyrate (PubMed:15808744). May stimulate mixed-acid fermentation by acting as a fermentation/respiration switch that down-regulates respiration and up- regulates fermentation rates (PubMed:15169777). From Escherichia coli (strain K12).
  13546..13620   +  CDS            small t antigen (fragment): SV40 (simian virus 40) small t antigen
  13622..13687   +  intron         small t intron: SV40 (simian virus 40) small t antigen intron
  13817..13837   +  CDS            SV40 NLS: nuclear localization signal of SV40 (simian virus 40) large T antigen
  14156..14239   +  CDS            large T antigen (fragment): large T antigen from SV40 (simian virus 40)
  14262..14396   +  polyA_signal   SV40 poly(A) signal: SV40 polyadenylation signal
>Addgene plasmid #194234 | EF1a-HexaPro_Foldon-PDGFR-T2A-mCherry (pZYW079) | addgene full sequence | sequence record 383907 | Addgene NGS Result
TACCTGTGGTTTCATTTACTCTAAACCTGTGATTCCTCTGAATTATTTTCATTTTAAAGAAATTGTATTT
GTTAAATATGTACTACAAACTTAGTAGTTGGAAGGGCTAATTCACTCCCAAAGAAGACAAGATATCCTTG
ATCTGTGGATCTACCACACACAAGGCTACTTCCCTGATTAGCAGAACTACACACCAGGGCCAGGGGTCAG
ATATCCACTGACCTTTGGATGGTGCTACAAGCTAGTACCAGTTGAGCCAGATAAGGTAGAAGAGGCCAAT
AAAGGAGAGAACACCAGCTTGTTACACCCTGTGAGCCTGCATGGGATGGATGACCCGGAGAGAGAAGTGT
TAGAGTGGAGGTTTGACAGCCGCCTAGCATTTCATCACGTGGCCCGAGAGCTGCATCCGGAGTACTTCAA
GAACTGCTGATATCGAGCTTGCTACAAGGGACTTTCCGCTGGGGACTTTCCAGGGAGGCGTGGCCTGGGC
GGGACTGGGGAGTGGCGAGCCCTCAGATCCTGCATATAAGCAGCTGCTTTTTGCCTGTACTGGGACTCTC
TGGTTAGACCAGATCTGAGCCTGGGAGCTCTCTGGCTAACTAGGGAACCCACTGCTTAAGCCTCAATAAA
GCTTGCCTTGAGTGCTTCAAGTAGTGTGTGCCCGTCTGTTGTGTGACTCTGGTAACTAGAGATCCCTCAG
ACCCTTTTAGTCAGTGTGGAAAATCTCTAGCAGTGGCGCCCGAACAGGGACTTGAAAGCGAAAGGGAAAC
CAGAGGAGCTCTCTCGACGCAGGACTCGGCTTGCTGAAGCGCGCACGGCAAGAGGCGAGGGGCGGCGACT
GGTGAGTACGCCAAAAATTTTGACTAGCGGAGGCTAGAAGGAGAGAGATGGGTGCGAGAGCGTCAGTATT
AAGCGGGGGAGAATTAGATCGCGATGGGAAAAAATTCGGTTAAGGCCAGGGGGAAAGAAAAAATATAAAT
TAAAACATATAGTATGGGCAAGCAGGGAGCTAGAACGATTCGCAGTTAATCCTGGCCTGTTAGAAACATC
AGAAGGCTGTAGACAAATACTGGGACAGCTACAACCATCCCTTCAGACAGGATCAGAAGAACTTAGATCA
TTATATAATACAGTAGCAACCCTCTATTGTGTGCATCAAAGGATAGAGATAAAAGACACCAAGGAAGCTT
TAGACAAGATAGAGGAAGAGCAAAACAAAAGTAAGACCACCGCACAGCAAGCGGCCGGCCGCTGATCTTC
AGACCTGGAGGAGGAGATATGAGGGACAATTGGAGAAGTGAATTATATAAATATAAAGTAGTAAAAATTG
AACCATTAGGAGTAGCACCCACCAAGGCAAAGAGAAGAGTGGTGCAGAGAGAAAAAAGAGCAGTGGGAAT
AGGAGCTTTGTTCCTTGGGTTCTTGGGAGCAGCAGGAAGCACTATGGGCGCAGCGTCAATGACGCTGACG
GTACAGGCCAGACAATTATTGTCTGGTATAGTGCAGCAGCAGAACAATTTGCTGAGGGCTATTGAGGCGC
AACAGCATCTGTTGCAACTCACAGTCTGGGGCATCAAGCAGCTCCAGGCAAGAATCCTGGCTGTGGAAAG
ATACCTAAAGGATCAACAGCTCCTGGGGATTTGGGGTTGCTCTGGAAAACTCATTTGCACCACTGCTGTG
CCTTGGAATGCTAGTTGGAGTAATAAATCTCTGGAACAGATTTGGAATCACACGACCTGGATGGAGTGGG
ACAGAGAAATTAACAATTACACAAGCTTAATACACTCCTTAATTGAAGAATCGCAAAACCAGCAAGAAAA
GAATGAACAAGAATTATTGGAATTAGATAAATGGGCAAGTTTGTGGAATTGGTTTAACATAACAAATTGG
CTGTGGTATATAAAATTATTCATAATGATAGTAGGAGGCTTGGTAGGTTTAAGAATAGTTTTTGCTGTAC
TTTCTATAGTGAATAGAGTTAGGCAGGGATATTCACCATTATCGTTTCAGACCCACCTCCCAACCCCGAG
GGGACCCGACAGGCCCGAAGGAATAGAAGAAGAAGGTGGAGAGAGAGACAGAGACAGATCCATTCGATTA
GTGAACGGATCTCGACGGTATCGCCAAATGGCAGTATTCATCCACAATTTTAAAAGAAAAGGGGGGATTG
GGGGGTACAGTGCAGGGGAAAGAATAGTAGACATAATAGCAACAGACATACAAACTAAAGAATTACAAAA
ACAAATTACAAAAATTCAAAATTTTCGGGTTTATTACAGGGACAGCAGAGATCCAGTTTGGCCCTCTGAT
GAGACGAACGCGTGAGGCTCCGGTGCCCGTCAGTGGGCAGAGCGCACATCGCCCACAGTCCCCGAGAAGT
TGGGGGGAGGGGTCGGCAATTGAACCGGTGCCTAGAGAAGGTGGCGCGGGGTAAACTGGGAAAGTGATGT
CGTGTACTGGCTCCGCCTTTTTCCCGAGGGTGGGGGAGAACCGTATATAAGTGCAGTAGTCGCCGTGAAC
GTTCTTTTTCGCAACGGGTTTGCCGCCAGAACACAGGTAAGTGCCGTGTGTGGTTCCCGCGGGCCTGGCC
TCTTTACGGGTTATGGCCCTTGCGTGCCTTGAATTACTTCCACCTGGCTGCAGTACGTGATTCTTGATCC
CGAGCTTCGGGTTGGAAGTGGGTGGGAGAGTTCGAGGCCTTGCGCTTAAGGAGCCCCTTCGCCTCGTGCT
TGAGTTGAGGCCTGGCCTGGGCGCTGGGGCCGCCGCGTGCGAATCTGGTGGCACCTTCGCGCCTGTCTCG
CTGCTTTCGATAAGTCTCTAGCCATTTAAAATTTTTGATGACCTGCTGCGACGCTTTTTTTCTGGCAAGA
TAGTCTTGTAAATGCGGGCCAAGATCTGCACACTGGTATTTCGGTTTTTGGGGCCGCGGGCGGCGACGGG
GCCCGTGCGTCCCAGCGCACATGTTCGGCGAGGCGGGGCCTGCGAGCGCGGCCACCGAGAATCGGACGGG
GGTAGTCTCAAGCTGGCCGGCCTGCTCTGGTGCCTGGCCTCGCGCCGCCGTGTATCGCCCCGCCCTGGGC
GGCAAGGCTGGCCCGGTCGGCACCAGTTGCGTGAGCGGAAAGATGGCCGCTTCCCGGCCCTGCTGCAGGG
AGCTCAAAATGGAGGACGCGGCGCTCGGGAGAGCGGGCGGGTGAGTCACCCACACAAAGGAAAAGGGCCT
TTCCGTCCTCAGCCGTCGCTTCATGTGACTCCACGGAGTACCGGGCGCCGTCCAGGCACCTCGATTAGTT
CTCGAGCTTTTGGAGTACGTCGTCTTTAGGTTGGGGGGAGGGGTTTTATGCGATGGAGTTTCCCCACACT
GAGTGGGTGGAGACTGAAGTTAGGCCAGCTTGGCACTTGATGTAATTCTCCTTGGAATTTGCCCTTTTTG
AGTTTGGATCTTGGTTCATTCTCAAGCCTCAGACAGTGGTTCAAAGTTTTTTTCTTCCATTTCAGGTGTC
GTGAGCCACTATGGCCTTGCCCGTTACGGCACTTCTGCTCCCACTCGCATTGCTGCTTCACGCCGCCCGA
CCAGAACAGAAACTCATAAGTGAAGAAGACCTTGGGGGAGGCGGTTCCGGGGGAGGCGGTTCTAGCCAGT
GCGTGAACCTGACCACCCGAACCCAGCTCCCACCAGCCTACACCAACAGCTTTACACGGGGCGTGTACTA
CCCTGACAAGGTGTTCAGATCTAGCGTCCTGCACAGCACTCAGGACCTCTTCCTGCCGTTCTTCAGCAAC
GTGACATGGTTCCACGCCATCCACGTGAGCGGCACAAACGGAACCAAGCGGTTTGATAACCCCGTCCTGC
CATTCAATGATGGAGTTTACTTCGCCAGTACCGAGAAGAGTAACATCATCCGGGGCTGGATCTTCGGCAC
CACCCTGGATAGCAAAACACAGAGCCTCCTGATCGTGAACAATGCCACGAACGTCGTGATCAAGGTGTGC
GAGTTCCAGTTTTGCAATGATCCTTTCCTGGGTGTGTACTACCACAAGAACAACAAGAGCTGGATGGAAA
GCGAGTTCAGAGTCTACAGCAGCGCCAACAACTGCACATTCGAGTATGTCTCTCAGCCTTTTCTGATGGA
CCTTGAGGGGAAACAAGGCAACTTCAAGAACCTGAGAGAATTCGTGTTCAAGAACATCGACGGCTACTTC
AAAATCTACTCCAAGCACACACCCATCAACCTGGTCCGGGACCTCCCTCAGGGCTTCAGCGCCCTGGAAC
CCCTGGTCGACCTGCCCATAGGCATCAACATAACGCGGTTCCAAACCCTGCTGGCCCTGCATAGATCCTA
CCTGACTCCTGGCGACAGCAGCAGCGGATGGACCGCCGGAGCTGCAGCCTACTATGTGGGCTACCTGCAA
CCTAGAACCTTCCTGCTGAAGTACAACGAGAACGGCACAATCACAGACGCCGTCGACTGCGCCCTGGACC
CTCTCTCTGAGACAAAGTGCACCCTGAAGTCCTTCACCGTGGAAAAGGGCATCTACCAGACCAGCAACTT
CCGGGTGCAGCCTACAGAGAGCATCGTGCGATTTCCAAACATTACCAACCTCTGCCCCTTCGGCGAGGTG
TTTAACGCCACAAGATTTGCCTCCGTTTACGCCTGGAATAGAAAGAGAATCAGCAATTGTGTGGCCGACT
ACTCCGTGCTGTATAACAGCGCCTCTTTCAGCACCTTCAAGTGCTACGGCGTTTCCCCAACAAAGCTGAA
TGACCTGTGCTTCACCAACGTGTACGCCGACTCCTTCGTAATTAGAGGCGATGAGGTGCGGCAGATCGCA
CCAGGCCAGACCGGTAAGATCGCTGACTACAACTATAAGCTGCCTGATGATTTTACAGGCTGCGTGATCG
CCTGGAACTCTAACAACCTGGATAGCAAGGTGGGCGGCAACTACAACTACCTGTACCGGCTGTTTCGCAA
GTCTAACCTGAAACCTTTCGAGAGAGACATCTCCACAGAGATCTACCAGGCCGGTTCTACACCTTGTAAC
GGGGTGGAAGGCTTCAACTGTTACTTCCCTCTGCAAAGCTACGGCTTCCAGCCTACCAATGGAGTCGGCT
ACCAGCCATACCGGGTGGTCGTGCTGTCCTTCGAGTTACTCCACGCCCCCGCCACCGTCTGCGGTCCTAA
GAAGTCCACCAATCTGGTTAAGAACAAATGCGTGAACTTCAACTTCAACGGCCTGACCGGGACCGGCGTG
CTGACCGAAAGCAACAAAAAGTTCCTCCCCTTCCAGCAGTTCGGCCGTGATATCGCTGACACCACAGATG
CCGTCAGAGATCCACAGACCCTGGAAATCCTGGATATTACACCCTGCTCCTTCGGAGGAGTTTCTGTGAT
CACCCCCGGGACCAATACCAGCAACCAGGTGGCTGTGCTGTACCAAGATGTTAACTGCACCGAGGTTCCT
GTGGCCATCCACGCCGATCAGCTGACACCTACTTGGAGAGTGTACTCCACTGGCTCCAATGTGTTCCAGA
CCAGGGCCGGATGTCTGATCGGCGCCGAGCACGTGAATAACAGTTACGAGTGCGACATCCCTATCGGCGC
CGGCATCTGTGCCAGCTACCAGACCCAGACAAACAGCCCTGGGTCTGCTTCCTCTGTAGCTAGCCAGAGC
ATCATCGCCTACACCATGAGCCTGGGCGCAGAGAACAGCGTGGCCTATTCCAACAACTCTATCGCCATTC
CCACCAACTTTACAATTAGCGTCACAACAGAGATCCTGCCCGTGAGCATGACCAAGACCAGCGTGGACTG
TACAATGTACATCTGTGGCGACAGCACTGAATGCAGCAACCTGCTGCTGCAATACGGCTCCTTTTGCACC
CAACTGAACCGGGCGCTGACCGGAATCGCCGTGGAACAGGACAAAAATACCCAGGAGGTGTTCGCCCAAG
TGAAGCAGATCTACAAGACCCCACCTATCAAGGACTTCGGCGGCTTTAACTTTAGCCAGATTCTCCCTGA
TCCTTCTAAGCCTAGCAAGCGGAGCCCTATCGAGGATCTGCTGTTCAACAAGGTCACCCTGGCCGATGCC
GGCTTTATCAAACAGTATGGCGATTGCCTGGGCGACATAGCCGCCAGAGATCTGATCTGCGCCCAGAAAT
TCAACGGCCTGACAGTTCTCCCACCTCTGCTGACCGACGAGATGATCGCTCAGTACACCTCTGCCCTGCT
GGCTGGCACCATCACATCTGGGTGGACATTTGGCGCCGGCCCCGCCCTGCAGATCCCCTTTCCCATGCAG
ATGGCCTATAGATTCAACGGAATCGGCGTGACCCAGAACGTGCTGTATGAAAACCAGAAGCTGATCGCTA
ACCAGTTCAATTCTGCCATCGGCAAGATCCAGGACTCCCTCTCCTCTACCCCCAGCGCCCTGGGCAAACT
GCAGGACGTGGTGAATCAGAACGCCCAAGCCCTGAACACCCTGGTGAAGCAGCTCAGCAGCAATTTTGGC
GCCATCAGCTCTGTGCTGAACGATATCCTGTCTAGACTGGACCCTCCAGAAGCCGAAGTCCAGATCGATA
GACTGATCACAGGCAGACTGCAGTCCCTGCAAACCTACGTGACCCAACAGCTGATCAGGGCCGCTGAAAT
AAGAGCCAGCGCCAATCTCGCCGCTACCAAGATGTCCGAGTGTGTGCTGGGACAGTCTAAACGCGTTGAC
TTCTGCGGCAAAGGCTATCACCTGATGAGCTTCCCCCAGAGCGCGCCGCACGGCGTGGTGTTCCTGCATG
TGACATACGTGCCTGCCCAAGAGAAGAATTTCACAACCGCCCCTGCCATCTGCCACGACGGCAAGGCCCA
CTTCCCAAGAGAGGGCGTTTTCGTTTCCAATGGCACACACTGGTTCGTGACACAAAGAAACTTCTACGAA
CCCCAGATTATCACCACCGACAACACCTTCGTGAGTGGCAATTGTGACGTGGTCATCGGAATCGTGAACA
ACACAGTGTACGACCCTCTGCAACCTGAGCTGGACTCTTTTAAGGAAGAGCTGGACAAGTACTTTAAAAA
CCACACCAGCCCCGATGTGGACCTGGGCGACATCAGTGGCATTAACGCCAGCGTGGTGAACATCCAAAAG
GAAATCGACAGACTGAACGAGGTGGCCAAGAACCTGAACGAGTCCCTGATCGACCTGCAGGAGCTCGGCA
AATACGAGCAGGGATCCGGATACATCCCCGAGGCCCCCAGAGATGGCCAGGCCTACGTGCGGAAGGACGG
CGAGTGGGTACTGCTGAGCACATTCCTGGGCAGATCCGGTTCTAATGCTGTGGGCCAGGACACGCAGGAG
GTCATCGTGGTGCCACACTCCTTGCCCTTTAAGGTGGTGGTGATCTCAGCCATCCTGGCCCTGGTGGTGC
TCACCATCATCTCCCTTATCATCCTCATCATGCTTTGGCAGAAGAAGCCACGTGGATCCGGGAGTGGCGA
AGGCAGGGGCTCCCTTTTGACGTGCGGGGATGTTGAAGAGAACCCTGGGCCCGGATCTGGAATGGTGAGC
AAGGGCGAGGAGGATAACATGGCCATCATCAAGGAGTTCATGCGCTTCAAGGTGCACATGGAGGGCTCCG
TGAACGGCCACGAGTTCGAGATCGAGGGCGAGGGCGAGGGCCGCCCCTACGAGGGCACCCAGACCGCCAA
GCTGAAGGTGACCAAGGGTGGCCCCCTGCCCTTCGCCTGGGACATCCTGTCCCCTCAGTTCATGTACGGC
TCCAAGGCCTACGTGAAGCACCCCGCCGACATCCCCGACTACTTGAAGCTGTCCTTCCCCGAGGGCTTCA
AGTGGGAGCGCGTGATGAACTTCGAGGACGGCGGCGTGGTGACCGTGACCCAGGACTCCTCCCTGCAGGA
CGGCGAGTTCATCTACAAGGTGAAGCTGCGCGGCACCAACTTCCCCTCCGACGGCCCCGTAATGCAGAAG
AAGACCATGGGCTGGGAGGCCTCCTCCGAGCGGATGTACCCCGAGGACGGCGCCCTGAAGGGCGAGATCA
AGCAGAGGCTGAAGCTGAAGGACGGCGGCCACTACGACGCTGAGGTCAAGACCACCTACAAGGCCAAGAA
GCCCGTGCAGCTGCCCGGCGCCTACAACGTCAACATCAAGTTGGACATCACCTCCCACAACGAGGACTAC
ACCATCGTGGAACAGTACGAACGCGCCGAGGGCCGCCACTCCACCGGCGGCATGGACGAGCTGTACAAGT
AATGGCGCTTATCGATAATCAACCTCTGGATTACAAAATTTGTGAAAGATTGACTGGTATTCTTAACTAT
GTTGCTCCTTTTACGCTATGTGGATACGCTGCTTTAATGCCTTTGTATCATGCTATTGCTTCCCGTATGG
CTTTCATTTTCTCCTCCTTGTATAAATCCTGGTTGCTGTCTCTTTATGAGGAGTTGTGGCCCGTTGTCAG
GCAACGTGGCGTGGTGTGCACTGTGTTTGCTGACGCAACCCCCACTGGTTGGGGCATTGCCACCACCTGT
CAGCTCCTTTCCGGGACTTTCGCTTTCCCCCTCCCTATTGCCACGGCGGAACTCATCGCCGCCTGCCTTG
CCCGCTGCTGGACAGGGGCTCGGCTGTTGGGCACTGACAATTCCGTGGTGTTGTCGGGGAAATCATCGTC
CTTTCCTTGGCTGCTCGCCTGTGTTGCCACCTGGATTCTGCGCGGGACGTCCTTCTGCTACGTCCCTTCG
GCCCTCAATCCAGCGGACCTTCCTTCCCGCGGCCTGCTGCCGGCTCTGCGGCCTCTTCCGCGTCTTCGCC
TTCGCCCTCAGACGAGTCGGATCTCCCTTTGGGCCGCCTCCCCGCATGCTGCGTCTCAAGCATACACGAT
ACCGTCGACCTCGAGGGAATTAATTCGAGCTCGGTACCTTTAAGACCAATGACTTACAAGGCAGCTGTAG
ATCTTAGCCACTTTTTAAAAGAAAAGGGGGGACTGGAAGGGCTAATTCACTCCCAACGAAGACAAGATCT
GCTTTTTGCTTGTACTGGGTTTCTCTGGTTAGACCAGATCTGAGCCTGGGAGCTCTCTGGCTAACTAGGG
AACCCACTGCTTAAGCCTCAATAAAGCTTGCCTTGAGTGCTTCAAGTAGTGTGTGCCCGTCTGTTGTGTG
ACTCTGGTAACTAGAGATCCCTCAGACCCTTTTAGTCAGTGTGGAAAATCTCTAGCAGCATCTAGAATTA
ATTCCGTGTATTCTATAGTGTCACCTAAATCGTATGTGTATGATACATAAGGTTATGTATTAATTGTAGC
CGCGTTCTAACGACAATATGTACAAGCCTAATTGTGTAGCATCTGGCTTACTGAAGCAGACCCTATCATC
TCTCTCGTAAACTGCCGTCAGAGTCGGTTTGGTTGGACGAACCTTCTGAGTTTCTGGTAACGCCGTCCCG
CACCCGGAAATGGTCAGCGAACCAATCAGCAGGGTCATCGCTAGCCAGATCCTCTACGCCGGACGCATCG
TGGCCGGCATCACCGGCGCCACAGGTGCGGTTGCTGGCGCCTATATCGCCGACATCACCGATGGGGAAGA
TCGGGCTCGCCACTTCGGGCTCATGAGCGCTTGTTTCGGCGTGGGTATGGTGGCAGGCCCCGTGGCCGGG
GGACTGTTGGGCGCCATCTCCTTGCATGCACCATTCCTTGCGGCGGCGGTGCTCAACGGCCTCAACCTAC
TACTGGGCTGCTTCCTAATGCAGGAGTCGCATAAGGGAGAGCGTCGAATGGTGCACTCTCAGTACAATCT
GCTCTGATGCCGCATAGTTAAGCCAGCCCCGACACCCGCCAACACCCGCTGACGCGCCCTGACGGGCTTG
TCTGCTCCCGGCATCCGCTTACAGACAAGCTGTGACCATCTCCGGGAGCTGCATGTGTCAGAGGTTTTCA
CCGTCATCACCGAAACGCGCGAGATGAAAGGGCCTCGTGATACGCCTATTTTTATAGGTTAATGTCATGA
TAATAATGGTTTCTTAGACGTCAGGTGGCACTTTTCGGGGAAATGTGCCGAGCGGCCGCACGGTTATCCA
CAGAATCAGGGGATAACGCAGGAAAGAACATGTGAGCAAAAGGCCAGCAAAAGGCCAGGAACCGTAAAAA
GGCCGCGTTGCTGGCGTTTTTCCATAGGCTCCGCCCCCCTGACGAGCATCACAAAAATCGACGCTCAAGT
CAGAGGTGGCGAAACCCGACAGGACTATAAAGATACCAGGCGTTTCCCCCTGGAAGCTCCCTCGTGCGCT
CTCCTGTTCCGACCCTGCCGCTTACCGGATACCTGTCCGCCTTTCTCCCTTCGGGAAGCGTGGCGCTTTC
TCATAGCTCACGCTGTAGGTATCTCAGTTCGGTGTAGGTCGTTCGCTCCAAGCTGGGCTGTGTGCACGAA
CCCCCCGTTCAGCCCGACCGCTGCGCCTTATCCGGTAACTATCGTCTTGAGTCCAACCCGGTAAGACACG
ACTTATCGCCACTGGCAGCAGCCACTGGTAACAGGATTAGCAGAGCGAGGTATGTAGGCGGTGCTACAGA
GTTCTTGAAGTGGTGGCCTAACTACGGCTACACTAGAAGAACAGTATTTGGTATCTGCGCTCTGCTGAAG
CCAGTTACCTTCGGAAAAAGAGTTGGTAGCTCTTGATCCGGCAAACAAACCACCGCTGGTAGCGGTGGTT
TTTTTGTTTGCAAGCAGCAGATTACGCGCAGAAAAAAAGGATCTCAAGAAGATCCTTTGATCTTTTCTAC
GGGGTCTGACGCTCAGTGGAACGAAAACTCACGTTAAGGGATTTTGGTCATGACAGGTGGCACTTTTCGG
GGAAATGTGCGCGGAACCCCTATTTGTTTATTTTTCTAAATACATTCAAATATGTATCCGCTCATGAGAC
AATAACCCTGATAAATGCTTCAATAATATTGAAAAAGGAAGAGTATGAGTATTCAACATTTCCGTGTCGC
CCTTATTCCCTTTTTTGCGGCATTTTGCCTTCCTGTTTTTGCTCACCCAGAAACGCTGGTGAAAGTAAAA
GATGCTGAAGATCAGTTGGGTGCACGAGTGGGTTACATCGAACTGGATCTCAACAGCGGTAAGATCCTTG
AGAGTTTTCGCCCCGAAGAACGTTTTCCAATGATGAGCACTTTTAAAGTTCTGCTATGTGGCGCGGTATT
ATCCCGTATTGACGCCGGGCAAGAGCAACTCGGTCGCCGCATACACTATTCTCAGAATGACTTGGTTGAG
TACTCACCAGTCACAGAAAAGCATCTTACGGATGGCATGACAGTAAGAGAATTATGCAGTGCTGCCATAA
CCATGAGTGATAACACTGCGGCCAACTTACTTCTGACAACGATCGGAGGACCGAAGGAGCTAACCGCTTT
TTTGCACAACATGGGGGATCATGTAACTCGCCTTGATCGTTGGGAACCGGAGCTGAATGAAGCCATACCA
AACGACGAGCGTGACACCACGATGCCTGTAGCAATGGCAACAACGTTGCGCAAACTATTAACTGGCGAAC
TACTTACTCTAGCTTCCCGGCAACAATTAATAGACTGGATGGAGGCGGATAAAGTTGCAGGACCACTTCT
GCGCTCGGCCCTTCCGGCTGGCTGGTTTATTGCTGATAAATCTGGAGCCGGTGAGCGTGGGTCCCGCGGT
ATCATTGCAGCACTGGGGCCAGATGGTAAGCCCTCCCGTATCGTAGTTATCTACACGACGGGGAGTCAGG
CAACTATGGATGAACGAAATAGACAGATCGCTGAGATAGGTGCCTCACTGATTAAGCATTGGTAACTGTC
AGACCAAGTTTACTCATATATACTTTAGATTGATTTAAAACTTCATTTTTAATTTAAAAGGATCTAGGTG
AAGATCCTTTTTGATAATCGCGGCCGCCAATTTTTTACGGTTCCTGGCCTTTTGCTGGCCTTTTGCTCAC
ATGTTCTTTCCTGCGTTATCCCCTGATTCTGTGGATAACCGTATTACCGCCTTTGAGTGAGCTGATACCG
CTCGCCGCAGCCGAACGACCGAGCGCAGCGAGTCAGTGAGCGAGGAAGCGGAAGAGCGCCCAATACGCAA
ACCGCCTCTCCCCGCGCGTTGGCCGATTCATTAATGCAGCTGTGGAATGTGTGTCAGTTAGGGTGTGGAA
AGTCCCCAGGCTCCCCAGCAGGCAGAAGTATGCAAAGCATGCATCTCAATTAGTCAGCAACCAGGTGTGG
AAAGTCCCCAGGCTCCCCAGCAGGCAGAAGTATGCAAAGCATGCATCTCAATTAGTCAGCAACCATAGTC
CCGCCCCTAACTCCGCCCATCCCGCCCCTAACTCCGCCCAGTTCCGCCCATTCTCCGCCCCATGGCTGAC
TAATTTTTTTTATTTATGCAGAGGCCGAGGCCGCCTCGGCCTCTGAGCTATTCCAGAAGTAGTGAGGAGG
CTTTTTTGGAGGCCTAGGCTTTTGCAAAAAGCTTGGACACAAGACAGGCTTGCGAGATATGTTTGAGAAT
ACCACTTTATCCCGCGTCAGGGAGAGGCAGTGCGTAAAAAGACGCGGACTCATGTGAAATACTGGTTTTT
AGTGCGCCAGATCTCTATAATCTCGCGCAACCTATTTTCCCCTCGAACACTTTTTAAGCCGTAGATAAAC
AGGCTGGGACACTTCACATGAGCGAAAAATACATCGTCACCTGGGACATGTTGCAGATCCATGCACGTAA
ACTCGCAAGCCGACTGATGCCTTCTGAACAATGGAAAGGCATTATTGCCGTAAGCCGTGGCGGTCTGTAC
CGGGTGCGTTACTGGCGCGTGAACTGGGTATTCGTCATGTCGATACCGTTTGTATTTCCAGCTACGATCA
CGACAACCAGCGCGAGCTTAAAGTGCTGAAACGCGCAGAAGGCGATGGCGAAGGCTTCATCGTTATTGAT
GACCTGGTGGATACCGGTGGTACTGCGGTTGCGATTCGTGAAATGTATCCAAAAGCGCACTTTGTCACCA
TCTTCGCAAAACCGGCTGGTCGTCCGCTGGTTGATGACTATGTTGTTGATATCCCGCAAGATACCTGGAT
TGAACAGCCGTGGGATATGGGCGTCGTATTCGTCCCGCCAATCTCCGGTCGCTAATCTTTTCAACGCCTG
GCACTGCCGGGCGTTGTTCTTTTTAACTTCAGGCGGGTTACAATAGTTTCCAGTAAGTATTCTGGAGGCT
GCATCCATGACACAGGCAAACCTGAGCGAAACCCTGTTCAAACCCCGCTTTAAACATCCTGAAACCTCGA
CGCTAGTCCGCCGCTTTAATCACGGCGCACAACCGCCTGTGCAGTCGGCCCTTGATGGTAAAACCATCCC
TCACTGGTATCGCATGATTAACCGTCTGATGTGGATCTGGCGCGGCATTGACCCACGCGAAATCCTCGAC
GTCCAGGCACGTATTGTGATGAGCGATGCCGAACGTACCGACGATGATTTATACGATACGGTGATTGGCT
ACCGTGGCGGCAACTGGATTTATGAGTGGGCCCCGGATCTTTGTGAAGGAACCTTACTTCTGTGGTGTGA
CATAATTGGACAAACTACCTACAGAGATTTAAAGCTCTAAGGTAAATATAAAATTTTTAAGTGTATAATG
TGTTAAACTACTGATTCTAATTGTTTGTGTATTTTAGATTCCAACCTATGGAACTGATGAATGGGAGCAG
TGGTGGAATGCCTTTAATGAGGAAAACCTGTTTTGCTCAGAAGAAATGCCATCTAGTGATGATGAGGCTA
CTGCTGACTCTCAACATTCTACTCCTCCAAAAAAGAAGAGAAAGGTAGAAGACCCCAAGGACTTTCCTTC
AGAATTGCTAAGTTTTTTGAGTCATGCTGTGTTTAGTAATAGAACTCTTGCTTGCTTTGCTATTTACACC
ACAAAGGAAAAAGCTGCACTGCTATACAAGAAAATTATGGAAAAATATTCTGTAACCTTTATAAGTAGGC
ATAACAGTTATAATCATAACATACTGTTTTTTCTTACTCCACACAGGCATAGAGTGTCTGCTATTAATAA
CTATGCTCAAAAATTGTGTACCTTTAGCTTTTTAATTTGTAAAGGGGTTAATAAGGAATATTTGATGTAT
AGTGCCTTGACTAGAGATCATAATCAGCCATACCACATTTGTAGAGGTTTTACTTGCTTTAAAAAACCTC
CCACACCTCCCCCTGAACCTGAAACATAAAATGAATGCAATTGTTGTTGTTAACTTGTTTATTGCAGCTT
ATAATGGTTACAAATAAAGCAATAGCATCACAAATTTCACAAATAAAGCATTTTTTTCACTGCATTCTAG
TTGTGGTTTGTCCAAACTCATCAATGTATCTTATCATGTCTGGATCAACTGGATAACTCAAGCTAACCAA
AATCATCCCAAACTTCCCACCCCATACCCTATTACCACTGCCAAT
